>Addgene plasmid #199136 | RB808 | addgene full sequence | sequence record 392548 | Addgene Partial NGS Result
TCGCGCGTTTCGGTGATGACGGTGAAAACCTCTGACACATGCAGCTCCCGGAGACGGTCACAGCTTGTCT
GTAAGCGGATGCCGGGAGCAGACAAGCCCGTCAGGGCGCGTCAGCGGGTGTTGGCGGGTGTCGGGGCTGG
CTTAACTATGCGGCATCAGAGCAGATTGTACTGAGAGTGCACCATAGATCACGACATTACTATATATATA
ATATAGGAAGCATTTAATAGAACAGCATCGTAATATATGTGTACTTTGCAGTTATGACGCCAGATGGCAG
TAGTGGAAGATATTCTTTATTGAAAAATAGCTTGTCACCTTACGTACAATCTTGATCCGGAGCTTTTCTT
TTTTTGCCGATTAAGAATTAATTCGGTCGAAAAAAGAAAAGGAGAGGGCCAAGAGGGAGGGCATTGGTGA
CTATTGAGCACGTGAGTATACGTGATTAAGCACACAAAGGCAGCTTGGAGTATGTCTGTTATTAATTTCA
CAGGTAGTTCTGGTCCATTGGTGAAAGTTTGCGGCTTGCAGAGCACAGAGGCCGCAGAATGTGCTCTAGA
TTCCGATGCTGACTTGCTGGGTATTATATGTGTGCCCAATAGAAAGAGAACAATTGACCCGGTTATTGCA
AGGAAAATTTCAAGTCTTGTAAAAGCATATAAAAATAGTTCAGGCACTCCGAAATACTTGGTTGGCGTGT
TTCGTAATCAACCTAAGGAGGATGTTTTGGCTCTGGTCAATGATTACGGCATTGATATCGTCCAACTGCA
TGGAGATGAGTCGTGGCAAGAATACCAAGAGTTCCTCGGTTTGCCAGTTATTAAAAGACTCGTATTTCCA
AAAGACTGCAACATACTACTCAGTGCAGCTTCACAGAAACCTCATTCGTTTATTCCCTTGTTTGATTCAG
AAGCAGGTGGGACAGGTGAACTTTTGGATTGGAACTCGATTTCTGACTGGGTTGGAAGGCAAGAGAGCCC
CGAAAGCTTACATTTTATGTTAGCTGGTGGACTGACGCCAGAAAATGTTGGTGATGCGCTTAGATTAAAT
GGCGTTATTGGTGTTGATGTAAGCGGAGGTGTGGAGACAAATGGTGTAAAAGACTCTAACAAAATAGCAA
ATTTCGTCAAAAATGCTAAGAAATAGGTTATTACTGAGTAGTATTTATTTAAGTATTGTTTGTGCACTTG
CCGATCTATGCGGTGTGAAATACCGCACAGATGCGTAAGGAGAAAATACCGCATCAGGAAATTGTAAGCG
TTAATATTTTGTTAAAATTCGCGTTAAATTTTTGTTAAATCAGCTCATTTTTTAACCAATAGGCCGAAAT
CGGCAAAATCCCTTATAAATCAAAAGAATAGACCGAGATAGGGT
[37 nt withheld, positions 1375-1411]
AAAGAACGTGGACTCCAACGTCAAAGG
[49 nt withheld, positions 1439-1487]
T
[87 nt withheld, positions 1489-1575]
GGCCGGCTAGGCCTTAACCCACTGAATTCTACATCGAACAAGAGAAACCTTTTTTTTTACTTTTTTCAAA
CTTGAACAAAGAAAAGAAAAAGAAAAAGAAAAAGCAATCACAGCTTATTAACGATTCGTGTTTAAATAAT
CAATTGAAAGGAAAATAGAAGATTTTTGAAAAAAAGTTATTGGTATTTATTAACTTAATATATCAGTAAC
ATCAAGAGAAAGAAACTGAATTATAAACAGAGTATGTGAAGCAATTGCAATTGCAATTATTAGAGATCCA
GAAAACTGAATTGTGCTTGAATACCACTTGTTTACCGGCG
[124 nt withheld, positions 1896-2019]
CCATTCGCCATTCAGGCTGCGCAACTGTTGGGAAGGGCGATCGGTGCGGGCCTCTTCGCTATTACGCCAG
CTGGCGAAAGGGGGATGTGCTGCAAGGCGATTAAGTTGGGTAACGCCAGGGTTTTCCCAGTCACGACGTT
GTAAAACGACGGCCAGTGAATTGTAATACGACTCACTATAGGGCGAATTGGGTACCGAATTCGAGCTCGT
TTAAACGTCGACACTGGATGGCGGCGTTAGTATCGAATCGACAGCAGTATAGCGACCAGCATTCACATAC
GATTGACGCATGATATTACTTTCTGCGCACTTAACTTCGCATCTGGGCAGATGATGTCGAGGCGAAAAAA
AATATAAATCACGCTAACATTTGATTAAAATAGAACAACTACAATATAAAAAAACTATACAAATGACAAG
TTCTTGAAAACAAGAATCTTTTTATTGTCAGTACTGACTCGAGTTATTATGGACATGGCATAGACATATA
CAAAGCTTGTTCACCATCGGAAGCAGTACCATCGTATAAAGCAGTATCCAAACCACACAAAGTGAAACCC
ATTCTTCTATAAGCATGAATAGCTGGAGCATTAACATTGGTAACTTCCAACCACAAATGACCAGCACCTC
TTTCTCTGGCGAATTCAGTAGCCAAACCCATCAAAGCTCTACCAACACCATGACCTCTATGTTCTGGAGC
AACTTCAATATCTTCAACAGTCAATCTTCTGTTCCAACCAGAATAAGAAACAACAACGAAACCAGCCAAA
TCACCATCATCACCATAAGCAACGAAAGTTCTAGAATCTGGATCACCATCTTCACCAGCATCGGATTCAT
CATCGGATTCATCATCTGGGAAAACCTTAGTCAATGGTGGATCAACTGGAACTTCTCTCAAAGTGAAACC
ATCACCAGTAGCAGTAACTCTAAAAACAGTATCGGTAGTGAAAGAACCATCCAAAGCTTCAATAGCTTCA
GCATCACCTGGAACAGAAGTTCTGTATCTATAAGCAGTATCATCCAAAGTAGTAGACATAATTGTAGGAT
CCGGTTGTTTATGTTCGGATGTGATGTGAGAACTGTATCCTAGCAAGATTTTAAAAGGAAGTATATGAAA
GAAGAACCTCAGTGGCAAATCCTAACCTTTTATATTTCTCTACAGGGGCGCGGCGTGGGGACAATTCAAC
GCGTCTGTGAGGGGAGCGTTTCCCTGCTCGCAGGTCTGCAGCGAGGAGCCGTAATTTTTGCTTCGCGCCG
TGCGGCCATCAAAATGTATGGACGCAAATGATTATACATGGGGATGTATGGGCTAAATGTACGGGCGACA
GTCACATCATGCCCCTGAGCTGCGCACGTCAAGACTGTCAAGGAGGGTATTCTGGGCCTCCATGTCGCTG
GCCGGGTGACCCGGCGGGGACGAGGCAAGCTTGATATCCCGCGGTGGAGCTCCAGCTTTTGTTCCCTTTA
GTGAGGGTTAATTTCGAGCTTGGCGTAATCATGGTCATAGCTGTTTCCTGTGTGAAATTGTTATCCGCTC
ACAATTCCACATGGCGGCCGCTCTAGAACTAGTGATGTCCACGAGGTCTCTCCGTCGTATAAATGAGAGC
AGTCGACCTGCAGCGTACGATCGATACCGTCGACCTCGAGGGGGGGCCGGAAGGACGATGAAGGAGAGAA
AGTAGTAAGACAATATGACTTTGGACAGACATGAGATAAAAGTTTTAAAGGACAAGAAAAGGTTCGGGTT
AAAAGATGAGTATTGTATTTTTTCAAAATATCAATGCTTTTTCTGTTCTTGGGTTAGTGGTACCACCATT
GGTGATAAAACCTTTGGGGAGCCTCCTCCGAGCTTTCTCTTTGTTACTTTTTTTCTCAACTGATACTTGT
CATTCTTACTACAATTACAGGCCTAGCCGGCCCAACATAGGAGCCGGAAGCATAAAGTGTAAAGCCTGGG
GTGCCTAATGAGTGAGCTAACTCACATTAATTGCGTTGCGCTCACTGCCCGCTTTCCAGTCGGGAAACCT
GTCGTGCCAGCTGCATTAATGAATCGGCCAACGCGCGGGGAGAGGCGGTTTGCGTATTGGGCGCTCTTCC
GCTTCCTCGCTCACTGACTCGCTGCGCTCGGTCGTTCGGCTGCGGCGAGCGGTATCAGCTCACTCAAAGG
CGGTAATACGGTTATCCACAGAATCAGGGGATAACGCAGGAAAGAACATGTGAGCAAAAGGCCAGCAAAA
GGCCAGGAACCGTAAAAAGGCCGCGTTGCTGGCGTTTTTCCATAGGCTCCGCCCCCCTGACGAGCATCAC
AAAAATCGACGCTCAAGTCAGAGGTGGCGAAACCCGACAGGACTATAAAGATACCAGGCGTTTCCCCCTG
GAAGCTCCCTCGTGCGCTCTCCTGTTCCGACCCTGCCGCTTACCGGATACCTGTCCGCCTTTCTCCCTTC
GGGAAGCGTGGCGCTTTCTCATAGCTCACGCTGTAGGTATCTCAGTTCGGTGTAGGTCGTTCGCTCCAAG
CTGGGCTGTGTGCACGAACCCCCCGTTCAGCCCGACCGCTGCGCCTTATCCGGTAACTATCGTCTTGAGT
CCAACCCGGTAAGACACGACTTATCGCCACTGGCAGCAGCCACTGGTAACAGGATTAGCAGAGCGAGGTA
TGTAGGCGGTGCTACAGAGTTCTTGAAGTGGTGGCCTAACTACGGCTACACTAGAAGAACAGTATTTGGT
ATCTGCGCTCTGCTGAAGCCAGTTACCTTCGGAAAAAGAGTTGGTAGCTCTTGATCCGGCAAACAAACCA
CCGCTGGTAGCGGTGGTTTTTTTGTTTGCAAGCAGCAGATTACGCGCAGAAAAAAAGGATCTCAAGAAGA
TCCTTTGATCTTTTCTACGGGGTCTGACGCTCAGTGGAACGAAAACTCACGTTAAGGGATTTTGGTCATG
AGATTATCAAAAAGGATCTTCACCTAGATCCTTTTAAATTAAAAATGAAGTTTTAAATCAATCTAAAGTA
TATATGAGTAAACTTGGTCTGACAGTTACCAATGCTTAATCAGTGAGGCACCTATCTCAGCGATCTGTCT
ATTTCGTTCATCCATAGTTGCCTGACTCCCCGTCGTGTAGATAACTACGATACGGGAGGGCTTACCATCT
GGCCCCAGTGCTGCAATGATACCGCGAGACCCACGCTCACCGGCTCCAGATTTATCAGCAATAAACCAGC
CAGCCGGAAGGGCCGAGCGCAGAAGTGGTCCTGCAACTTTATCCGCCTCCATCCAGTCTATTAATTGTTG
CCGGGAAGCTAGAGTAAGTAGTTCGCCAGTTAATAGTTTGCGCAACGTTGTTGCCATTGCTACAGGCATC
GTGGTGTCACGCTCGTCGTTTGGTATGGCTTCATTCAGCTCCGGTTCCCAACGATCAAGGCGAGTTACAT
GATCCCCCATGTTGTGCAAAAAAGCGGTTAGCTCCTTCGGTCCTCCGATCGTTGTCAGAAGTAAGTTGGC
CGCAGTGTTATCACTCATGGTTATGGCAGCACTGCATAATTCTCTTACTGTCATGCCATCCGTAAGATGC
TTTTCTGTGACTGGTGAGTACTCAACCAAGTCATTCTGAGAATAGTGTATGCGGCGACCGAGTTGCTCTT
GCCCGGCGTCAATACGGGATAATACCGCGCCACATAGCAGAACTTTAAAAGTGCTCATCATTGGAAAACG
TTCTTCGGGGCGAAAACTCTCAAGGATCTTACCGCTGTTGAGATCCAGTTCGATGTAACCCACTCGTGCA
CCCAACTGATCTTCAGCATCTTTTACTTTCACCAGCGTTTCTGGGTGAGCAAAAACAGGAAGGCAAAATG
CCGCAAAAAAGGGAATAAGGGCGACACGGAAATGTTGAATACTCATACTCTTCCTTTTTCAATATTATTG
AAGCATTTATCAGGGTTATTGTCTCATGAGCGGATACATATTTGAATGTATTTAGAAAAATAAACAAATA
GGGGTTCCGCGCACATTTCCCCGAAAAGTGCCACCTGGGTCCTTTTCATCACGTGCTATAAAAATAATTA
TAATTTAAATTTTTTAATATAAATATATAAATTAAAAATAGAAAGTAAAAAAAGAAATTAAAGAAAAAAT
AGTTTTTGTTTTCCGAAGATGTAAAAGACTCTAGGGGGATCGCCAACAAATACTACCTTTTATCTTGCTC
TTCCTGCTCTCAGGTATTAATGCCGAATTGTTTCATCTTGTCTGTGTAGAAGACCACACACGAAAATCCT
GTGATTTTACATTTTACTTATCGTTAATCGAATGTATATCTATTTAATCTGCTTTTCTTGTCTAATAAAT
ATATATGTAAAGTACGCTTTTTGTTGAAATTTTTTAAACCTTTGTTTATTTTTTTTTCTTCATTCCGTAA
CTCTTCTACCTTCTTTATTTACTTTCTAAAATCCAAATACAAAACATAAAAATAAATAAACACAGAGTAA
ATTCCCAAATTATTCCATCATTAAAAGATACGAGGCGCGTGTAAGTTACAGGCAAGCGATCCGTCTAAGA
AACCATTATTATCATGACATTAACCTATAAAAATAGGCGTATCACGAGGCCCTTTCGTC
Features (pLannotate 1.2.2; 23 found; start..end, strand, type, name):
    137..186     +  misc_feature   bom (fragment): basis of mobility region from pBR322
    324..471     +  promoter       TRP1 promoter: S. cerevisiae TRP1
    472..1146    +  CDS            TRP1: phosphoribosylanthranilate isomerase, required for tryptophan biosynthesis; S. cerevisiae TRP1; yeast auxotrophic marker
   1197..1248    +  misc_feature   bom (fragment): basis of mobility region from pBR322
   1249..1576    -  rep_origin     M13 ori (fragment) (sequence partly withheld): M13 bacteriophage origin of replication; arrow indicates direction of (+) strand synthesis
   1890..2019    -  rep_origin     f1 ori (fragment) (sequence partly withheld): f1 bacteriophage origin of replication; arrow indicates direction of (+) strand synthesis
   2023..2180    -  CDS            lacZα (fragment): LacZα fragment of β-galactosidase; lacZ fragment
   2183..2201    +  promoter       T7 promoter: promoter for bacteriophage T7 RNA polymerase
   2274..2471    -  terminator     TEF terminator: Ashbya gossypii TEF terminator
   2489..3058    -  CDS            sta: STA_STRLA - Experimental evidence at protein level: Swiss-Prot protein existence level 1. Involved in resistance to streptothricin, a broad-spectrum antibiotic produced by streptomycetes. Detoxifies streptothricin via acetylation of the beta amino group of the first beta-lysyl moiety of streptothricin. From Streptomyces lavendulae.
   3072..3415    -  promoter       TEF promoter: Ashbya gossypii TEF promoter
   3484..3502    -  promoter       T3 promoter: promoter for bacteriophage T3 RNA polymerase
   3547..3563    -  protein_bind   lac operator: The lac repressor binds to the lac operator to inhibit transcription in E. coli. This inhibition can be relieved by adding lactose or isopropyl-β-D-thiogalactopyranoside (IPTG). lac repressor encoded by lacI
   3571..3593    +  misc_feature   MCS (fragment): pBluescript multiple cloning site
   3649..3677    +  misc_feature   MCS (fragment): pBluescript multiple cloning site
   3942..3972    -  promoter       lac promoter: promoter for the E. coli lac operon
   3987..4008    -  protein_bind   CAP binding site: CAP binding activates transcription in the presence of cAMP. E. coli catabolite activator protein
   4021..4113    -  CDS            lacI (fragment): lac repressor; lacI; The lac repressor binds to the lac operator to inhibit transcription in E. coli. This inhibition can be relieved by adding lactose or isopropyl-β-D-thiogalactopyranoside (IPTG).
   4296..4884    -  rep_origin     ori: high-copy-number ColE1/pMB1/pBR322/pUC origin of replication
   5055..5915    -  CDS            AmpR: β-lactamase; bla; confers resistance to ampicillin, carbenicillin, and related antibiotics
   5916..6020    -  promoter       AmpR promoter: bla
   6057..6560    +  misc_feature   CEN/ARS: S. cerevisiae CEN6 centromere fused to an autonomously replicating sequence
   6628..35      +  CDS            rop (fragment) (across the origin): Rop protein, which maintains plasmids at low copy number; rop
