[The description below was written by a language model from this plasmid's Addgene catalogue record and pLannotate feature annotations shown in this document.]
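Description:
RB808 is a pRS314-based yeast shuttle plasmid built to deliver a synthetic DNA barcode into the Candida albicans genome at the Neut5 locus. It is propagated in E. coli through a high-copy ColE1/pUC-type origin with ampicillin selection (AmpR under its native bla promoter). It retains the standard pRS314 elements: the S. cerevisiae TRP1 promoter and auxotrophic marker, a CEN6/ARS centromeric replication module, partial f1/M13 phage origin sequences, and remnants of the pBluescript-type cloning region (lacZα fragment, lac promoter and operator, and flanking T7 and T3 promoters). These Saccharomyces maintenance elements come from the backbone and are not what the record describes as the plasmid's function in Candida.

The payload is a 100 bp synthetic barcoding cassette, recorded as cloned between SpeI and ClaI sites. It is accompanied by a nourseothricin resistance marker, a streptothricin acetyltransferase coding sequence flanked by the Ashbya gossypii TEF promoter and terminator, which sits between the T7 and T3 promoters and provides selection of Candida transformants. The automated feature table does not annotate the barcode itself or any Neut5 homology sequences. Several unannotated stretches lie in and around the cloning region, but the record does not show where these elements lie. The underlying sequence is also labelled a partial NGS result.

According to the depositor's notes, the plasmid is linearised with NgoMIV before transformation, so that the cassette integrates into the genome rather than being maintained episomally, tagging each strain with a unique DNA barcode. The associated study concerns aneuploidy, gene dosage, filamentation and host colonisation in C. albicans, though the record does not say how the barcoded strains were used in that work.
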