Addgene plasmid #199136: RB808
Purpose: This plasmid contains a barcoding cassette which gets integrated at Neut5 locus in Candida albicans genome
Depositing lab: Richard Bennett. Depositing organization: Brown University. Publication: Aneuploidy and gene dosage regulate filamentation and host colonization by Candida albicans. Kakade P, Sircaik S, Maufrais C, Ene IV, Bennett RJ. Proc Natl Acad Sci U S A. 2023 Mar 14;120(11):e2218163120. doi: 10.1073/pnas.2218163120. Epub 2023 Mar 9. PubMed 36893271.
Backbone
  Vector backbone: pRS314
  Backbone manufacturer: ATCC
  Backbone size w/o insert (bp): 6599
  Vector type: Yeast Expression
  Selectable markers: Nourseothricin
Growth in bacteria
  Bacterial resistance: Ampicillin, 100 μg/mL
  Growth temperature: 37°C
  Growth strain: DH5alpha
  Copy number: High Copy
Gene/Insert
  Gene/Insert name: 100 bp barcoding cassette
  Species: Synthetic
  Insert size (bp): 100
  Cloning method: Restriction Enzyme; 5′ cloning site SpeI (unknown if destroyed); 3′ cloning site ClaI (unknown if destroyed)
  Sequencing primers: 5′ GTGCCGTAAAGCACTAAATCGG; 3′ GTTACCTCACTCATTAGGCACCCC
Terms and licenses: Academic/Nonprofit Terms; Industry Terms: Not Available to Industry
Depositor comments: After restriction digestion with NgoMIV, this plasmid can be used to transform Candida strains which would barcode it with unique DNA barcodes
How to cite: RB808 was a gift from Richard Bennett (Addgene plasmid # 199136 ; http://n2t.net/addgene:199136 ; RRID:Addgene_199136)
