>Addgene plasmid #199136 | RB808 | depositor partial sequence | sequence record 385634 | Barcoding cassette containing BC16 cloned in pDIS3 at SpeI_ClaI sites by CPEC method
TGGCGGCCGCTCTAGAACTAGTGATGTCCACGAGGTCTCTCCGTCGTATAAATGAGAGCAGTCGACCTGC
AGCGTACGATCGATACCGTCGACCTCGAGG
